Addgene plasmid #199693: pJH2829
Purpose: Pcex-1 tomm-20::miniSOG UrSL mCherry unc-54 3' UTR C.elegans RIM neuron expression of miniSOG RFP
Depositing lab: Mei Zhen. Publication: A tonically active master neuron modulates mutually exclusive motor states at two timescales. Meng J, Ahamed T, Yu B, Hung W, Ei Mouridi S, Wang Z, Zhang Y, Wen Q, Boulin T, Gao S, Zhen M. Sci Adv. 2024 Apr 12;10(15):eadk0002. doi: 10.1126/sciadv.adk0002. Epub 2024 Apr 10. PubMed 38598630.
Backbone
  Vector backbone: pBSK
  Backbone size w/o insert (bp): 7996
  Total vector size (bp): 8317
  Vector type: Worm Expression
Growth in bacteria
  Bacterial resistance: Ampicillin, 100 μg/mL
  Growth temperature: 37°C
  Growth strain: DH5alpha
  Copy number: High Copy
Gene/Insert
  Gene/Insert name: miniSOG
  Species: C. elegans (nematode)
  Insert size (bp): 321
  Promoter: Pcex-1
  Tag / fusion protein: RFP (C terminal on backbone)
  Cloning method: Gibson Cloning
  Sequencing primers: 5′ agagacgtgcccaggctggGgatcctATGGAGAAAAGTTTCGTGATAACTGA; 3′ TGAGCGCTGAAGATCTCGGGgatctTTATCCATCCAGCTGCACTCCGATGAA
Terms and licenses: Academic/Nonprofit Terms; Industry Terms: Not Available to Industry
Depositor comments: Please visit https://www.biorxiv.org/content/10.1101/2021.09.21.461278v4 for bioRxiv preprint.
How to cite: pJH2829 was a gift from Mei Zhen (Addgene plasmid # 199693 ; http://n2t.net/addgene:199693 ; RRID:Addgene_199693)
