[The description below was written by a language model from this plasmid's Addgene catalogue record and pLannotate feature annotations shown in this document.]
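Description:
pJH2829 is a C. elegans expression plasmid built on a pBSK (pBluescript-type) backbone, about 8.3 kb in total. It is propagated in E. coli at high copy from a ColE1/pUC-type origin and selected with ampicillin through the bla gene and its native promoter. Remnants of the lac promoter/operator and CAP site flank the cloning region. Short annotated fragments of rop, bom, lacI and UGI appear to be backbone remnants or incidental matches rather than functional parts.

The payload is driven by the cex-1 promoter, which the record describes as giving expression in the RIM neurons. This promoter is not annotated in the feature table but presumably occupies the unannotated region upstream of the coding sequences. It drives an N-terminal fragment of the mitochondrial outer membrane import receptor TOMM-20 fused in frame to miniSOG, a small flavin-binding protein derived from an Arabidopsis phototropin domain that generates singlet oxygen when illuminated with blue light. Anchoring miniSOG to the mitochondrial surface makes it an effective tool for light-induced killing of the expressing cell. Downstream, an "UrSL" element, by its name a trans-spliced intercistronic (operon-type) sequence, separates this fusion from mCherry, so the red reporter is likely made as a separate protein from the same transcript, although the catalogue lists RFP as a C-terminal tag. The mCherry annotation is longer than a typical intronless coding sequence, which may reflect worm-style synthetic introns. The cassette ends in the unc-54 3' UTR; the annotated aex-5 fragment probably belongs to that genomic segment. The construct is intended for transgenic worms in which RIM neurons can be identified by red fluorescence and optogenetically ablated to study their role in motor circuits.
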