Features (pLannotate 1.2.2; 14 found; start..end, strand, type, name):
   1316..1332    +  CDS            UGI (fragment): uracil-DNA glycosylase inhibitor from a Bacillus subtilis bacteriophage (Mol et al., 1995)
   2989..3213    +  CDS            tomm-20 (fragment): TOM20_CAEEL - Experimental evidence at protein level: Swiss-Prot protein existence level 1. Central component of the receptor complex responsible for the recognition and translocation of cytosolically synthesized mitochondrial preproteins (By similarity). Together with tomm-22 functions as the transit peptide receptor at the surface of the mitochondrion outer membrane and facilitates the movement of preproteins into the translocation pore (PubMed:21264209). From Caenorhabditis elegans.
   3220..3537    +  CDS            miniSOG: miniSOG is a basic (constitutively fluorescent) cyan fluorescent protein published in 2011, derived from Arabidopsis thaliana. It requires the cofactor flavin for fluorescence.
   3889..4749    +  CDS            mCherry: mCherry is a basic (constitutively fluorescent) red fluorescent protein published in 2004, derived from Discosoma sp.. It is reported to be a very rapidly-maturing monomer with low acid sensitivity.
   5448..5600    +  CDS            aex-5 (fragment): AEX5_CAEEL - Also known as kpc-3 From Caenorhabditis elegans.
   5728..5763    +  CDS            rop (fragment): Rop protein, which maintains plasmids at low copy number; rop
   5865..5964    +  misc_feature   bom (fragment): basis of mobility region from pBR322
   6062..6166    +  promoter       AmpR promoter: bla
   6167..7027    +  CDS            AmpR: β-lactamase; bla; confers resistance to ampicillin, carbenicillin, and related antibiotics
   7198..7786    +  rep_origin     ori: high-copy-number ColE1/pMB1/pBR322/pUC origin of replication
   7969..8061    +  CDS            lacI (fragment): lac repressor; lacI; The lac repressor binds to the lac operator to inhibit transcription in E. coli. This inhibition can be relieved by adding lactose or isopropyl-β-D-thiogalactopyranoside (IPTG).
   8074..8095    +  protein_bind   CAP binding site: CAP binding activates transcription in the presence of cAMP. E. coli catabolite activator protein
   8110..8140    +  promoter       lac promoter: promoter for the E. coli lac operon
   8148..8164    +  protein_bind   lac operator: The lac repressor binds to the lac operator to inhibit transcription in E. coli. This inhibition can be relieved by adding lactose or isopropyl-β-D-thiogalactopyranoside (IPTG). lac repressor encoded by lacI
>Addgene plasmid #199693 | pJH2829 | addgene full sequence | sequence record 408324 | Addgene NGS Result
AAGCTTGGGCTGCAGCATGCGGCCGCCACCAACCTGGAAAACTACACATTCTATGGGGAATATCAATCAG
GATGTTTATTGGAAATATAATTTTAAAAAACTTGAAAATTGTTACTACGAATTCTGTACATTTTTAATTT
TTGGGGTTGAAGATGCAGTAAAAATTTTTGGTGTTGATTTTTCAGTTTCTATAAAATGGCGCTGAAGAAT
TGAAATGTAAAAGCTTGAATAGTATTATGCAACACCGATGCAGAGCTCAGAATTAATGAGCACTACTTTG
AGAATAGGTGTACTGTATTTGGATTTCAAGATTTATACAACTAAACCAACCATATTTCCAACTTGTTTCC
TCTCCATATGAAAATTAATAATATCATATTCGACTCCAATTCGTTCACATTTATCATTAAAATGCACACG
ACTAGTTGATGTTCCACATATTTCATTTAATAGAGCAGGTGCTTGAAGGGAATTCCATTCAGCATCTACA
CTATCTCGATCACATTCTACTGGCGGGAAGATATCTATTTTCGATTCTCGAAATATAGTTTCCATGGCAG
ATTTCAGAATTGAAAATGAATCTCTTAAAACTGAAAATGCAGTTTGTCCGAGTCGACATCCAAGTGATCC
ATTTGGAACATTATGAGCTTCACCAGCACTTTCACTCACGATCCATACTTTTCCTTTTCCAGTAAGATCG
CCAGCATTTGCAAATATACGTACTGCATCGTCTTTTCTAAAATCTTATGTTATTGAAGTTTGTTCGAGGT
CGCAAACTTTGCAAAAAGCACAATGATATTAGATGTAACTTCCTCGAAACTCTCAGCCAATGTGTCATTC
AAGTTCTCGTTCAGCTCTACCTCAATGTAACGTTGAACCTGGAAAATGTTTTAGATCTCAAAACTTGTAT
TGTCTAAAAATCAACTCACAATTATTTTGAATTCAACTCGCCGTTTTTCAAACTCTTCCACAAATTGATC
GGCATTTATATCTCTTTTCACACTTAATACCACAACCTAAATATAAAACATTTCAATTCTATGTATCTTC
ATTCTAGATTTACCTGTCGATATTTCAAGCTTAATAGCATATGTAGAAATACAAATGCTTCATCTGAAAG
TGGAGCCGTTGGACGAACAAATGTGGGATAGATATTCTAAATTGAACTTTTAAAACAATATTAGTCAATT
TATTTAACGATCACCTTTTTACTAAACTCTGCATCTCTAACCATTACTCCAACAACTGGAAGTTTGTAAA
ATGAAAGTGTATATGCTGATGATGTAACCAAATCAATAAATCTTGAAGATGATGTCAGTAATGGAGAAAA
TATAACAGAAGCCAATGAGTGATTGAGCATCTGGCTGCACACAATATCCTGAGTCAATTCCAGACGATTA
TCTCCACTGAATATAAGAAATGTCTTTCTCGGGGGAAAAGCTCAACAAATAATAATTTCGATAACCTTTT
TGCATCTACAAAAGCTGCGGAAATAGTGTCATTCCCCAAGTGATATGATGTGCTTCCAAAAACTTCCACG
AATGCCGCCTGAAAGAAATTAAGAAGAAAAGTTGAAAATATGATATTTTGTGAATATGAATATGCTAATT
TAAAAGTTTGGAGCTTCTTCTATAATGCCGAGTTTGTAAGTTTTTAAAGTAAAAATTTCAAAACTTACCG
TAACGGAAACTTTCAATTCTTTGAAAGTTTCTTGATTCGGCTCAGAAACAATTAAAACTGATACTTTATA
GTCTATTGTGTATCCCAATTGTAAAAATATCCAAATAAATATAACTGATATTCGGAACATATCTGTAACA
AAACTAAAGTTTGTCGTGTTCCAAACAGAAGCAAGATAATTGAAATTTTGGAACTTTAAACGGGTTTTTA
AATGGAAAGTAAAACGAGGTAGTAGAAGGATGGAAATAAGAGAAAAGTGGCAGTGCTCTTCTCTTTTCAA
CAAAAAAACGTATTCTACTTTCACCTCTTCTCCTTCCGAATAAGAGAAAAGAAGACGAAGAAAGATGATT
TGGTGGGCACATTTGAGCAAAAGGAAAACGGGCGAAATTGAGTAAAGGAAATGGGTTGAAAAATGGGTGG
AGCAGTGAGAAAGAGCACTGGATACTAGTTGATTAATTTATTTCAAAATTCAAATTGTTCTTGAACGGTT
ATCAGCGGATATTACAAAATCCGTTCCAAAAAATTTTTAGAACTCTATCGAAGAAATTGAAATTTTAAAC
GTTTTTTTGGAAATTCTGAAAATATGTCAACTTTTTGTTGCTTCTGTAATAAAAAATTACCACTAAGACC
TTCAAACCAAACTGTGTCACGAATATTTAGATCTTTCTACTTTCAGATCACGACGTTTGAACGATATGCT
CAAAATACAAAACATTAAAATTCAAGTTTTGGGCATTTTTCTTTTTCAAACTTTTTCAAAAGATAAATTA
TTTTATTAGTTCAGAAGGGTATATACGAGAAGTATACCACTTGATTTTTTATTTCAAAGCGACACTGGAG
CTCCTACCCCGTTCTGACATATGTCTATTCAGAATTTCTTGGGTTCATCATAACATCATAAGCATTCATC
TAAAAATACCTCCTCAAAATCCTATTATTTTTTCGATTTCCTTGTTTCCTATGAATCACATAAGTATTCC
GTGTAATATCTCGTGCTGTGTGCGGGCGTCGCCGCAAGGAGGAGCTATGATCATCACAAAAGAGCACTTC
AATTCGTACACAGAGGGGCGGAGTCAGACATTCTAAAGTGAGATAAAAGCATCTTCACAACCCATGGAAT
GTTCATTTCTAGATATTTTTTCTTGATTTCTAGACTTTCTCAAGTTCATAATTTTATAATTTTCAGTCAA
ATCTTATACTTTCAGAAATCCCGGGATTGGCCAAAGGACCCAAAGGTATGTTTCGAATGATACTAACATA
ACATAGAACATTTTCAGGAGGACCCTTGGCTAGCGTCGACGGATCCCGATGTCGGACACAATTCTTGGTT
TCAACAAATCAAACGTCGTTTTGGCTGCTGGAATTGCTGGAGCCGCTTTCCTCGGCTACTGCATTTACTT
CGATCATAAGAGAATCAACGCTCCAGACTACAAGGACAAGATTAGGCAAAGTCAGTGTTTTAACAACATA
TTTCCTTCGGATTTTTATCTAAAAACAACTTATTTTCTTTCAGAGAGACGTGCCCAGGCTGGGGATCCTA
TGGAGAAAAGTTTCGTGATAACTGATCCACGGCTGCCAGACAATCCCATCATCTTCGCATCCGATGGCTT
CCTGGAGCTGACCGAGTATTCCAGAGAGGAGATCCTGGGCCGCAATGGCCGCTTTCTGCAGGGACCAGAG
ACAGACCAGGCCACAGTGCAGAAGATTCGCGATGCCATTAGAGATCAGCGCGAGATTACCGTGCAGCTGA
TAAACTACACAAAAAGCGGGAAGAAATTCTGGAACCTCCTGCACCTCCAGCCCATGAGGGACCAGAAGGG
TGAGCTCCAGTATTTCATCGGAGTGCAGCTGGATGGATAAAGATCCCCGAGATCTTCAGCGCTCAGCATT
CGTAGAATTGTAAGTTTAAACTTTCTCATACTAACTAACGCGCTCTATTTAAATTTTCAGAATTCGCTGT
CTCATCCTACTTTCACCTAGTTAACTGCTTGTCTTAAAATCTATGCTTCTCTTTAGTATCTAAAATTTTC
CTAGAAGCTTACAAGTATATAAATGGTCTCTTCTCAATAAAGGTTGTATATTTATTCATCTTATTGAATC
TGCCATTTCCTCGTTTTTGCGAGTTTATATACCTTCCAATTTTCTTTCTATTGTATTTTCAACTTCTAAT
TTTAATTCAGGGAAACTGCTTCAACGCATCGGTACCCTATGGTCTCAAAGGGTGAAGAAGATAACATGGC
AATTATTAAAGAGTTTATGCGTTTCAAGGTGCATATGGAGGGATCTGTCAATGGGCATGAGTTTGAAATT
GAAGGTGAAGGAGAAGGCCGACCATATGAGGGAACACAAACCGCAAAACTAAAGGTAAGTTTAAACATAT
ATATACTAACTAACCCTGATTATTTAAATTTTCAGGTAACTAAAGGCGGACCATTACCATTCGCCTGGGA
CATCCTCTCTCCACAGTTCATGTATGGAAGTAAAGCTTATGTTAAACATCCGGCAGATATACCAGATTAT
TTGAAACTTTCATTCCCGGAGGGTTTTAAGTGGGAACGCGTAATGAATTTTGAAGACGGAGGAGTTGTTA
CAGTGACGCAAGACTCAAGGTAAGTTTAAACAGTTCGGTACTAACTAACCATACATATTTAAATTTTCAG
CCTCCAAGATGGAGAATTTATTTATAAAGTCAAACTTCGAGGAACGAATTTCCCCTCGGATGGATCTGTT
ATGCAGAAGAAGACTATGGGATGGGAAGCTTCAAGTGAAAGAATGTACCCTGAAGACGGTGCTCTTAAGG
GAGAGATTAAACAACGTCTTAAATTGAAAGATGGAGGACATTACGATGCTGAGGTAAGTTTAAACATGAT
TTTACTAACTAACTAATCTGATTTAAATTTTCAGGTGAAGACAACTTACAAAGCCAAAAAACCAGTTCAG
CTGCCAGGAGCGTACAATGTTAATATTAAACTGGATATCACCTCCCACAACGAGGATTACACTATCGTTG
AGCAATATGAAAGAGCTGAAGGGCGGCACTCGACAGGTGGCATGGATGAATTGTATAAGTAGGAGCTCCC
GAGATCTTCAGCGCTCAGCATTCGTAGAATTGTAAGTTTAAACTTTCTCATACTAACTAACGCGCTCTAT
TTAAATTTTCAGAATTCCAACTGAGCGCCGGTCGCTACCATTACCAACTTGTCTGGTGTCAAAAATAATA
GGGGCCGCTGTCATCAGAGTAAGTTTAAACTGAGTTCTACTAACTAACGAGTAATATTTAAATTTTCAGC
ATCTCGCGCCCGTGCCTCTGACTTCTAAGTCCAATTACTCTTCAACATCCCTACATGCTCTTTCTCCCTG
TGCTCCCACCCCCTATTTTTGTTATTATCAAAAAACTTCTCTTAATTTCTTTGTTTTTTAGCTTCTTTTA
AGTCACCTCTAACAATGAAATTGTGTAGATTCAAAAATAGAATTAATTCGTAATAAAAAGTCGAAAAAAA
TTGTGCTCCCTCCCCCCATTAATAATAATTCTATCCCAAAATCTACACAATGTTCTGTGTACACTTCTTA
TGTTTTTTACTTCTGATAAATTTTTTTGAAACATCATAGAAAAAACCGCACACAAAATACCTTATCATAT
GTTACGTTTCAGTTTATGACCGCAATTTTTATTTCTTCGCACGTCTGGGCCTCTCATGACGTCAAATCAT
GCTCATCGTGAAAAAGTTTTGGAGTATTTTTGGAATTTTTCAATCAAGTGAAAGTTTATGAAATTAATTT
TCCTGCTTTTGCTTTTTGGGGTTTCCCCTATTGTTTGTCAAGATTTCGAGGACGGCGTTTTTCTTGCTAA
AATCACAAGTATTGATGAGCACGATGCAAGAAAGATCGGAAGAAGGTTTGGGTTTGAGGCTCAGTGGAAG
GTGAGTAGAAGTTGATAATTTGAAAGTGGAGTAGTGTCTATGGGGTTTTTGCCTTAAATGACAGAATACA
TTCCCAATATACCAAACATAACTGTTTCCTACTAGTCGGCCGTACGGGCCCTTTCGTCTCGCGCGTTTCG
GTGATGACGGTGAAAACCTCTGACACATGCAGCTCCCGGAGACGGTCACAGCTTGTCTGTAAGCGGATGC
CGGGAGCAGACAAGCCCGTCAGGGCGCGTCAGCGGGTGTTGGCGGGTGTCGGGGCTGGCTTAACTATGCG
GCATCAGAGCAGATTGTACTGAGAGTGCACCATATGCGGTGTGAAATACCGCACAGATGCGTAAGGAGAA
AATACCGCATCAGGCGGCCTTAAGGGCCTCGTGATACGCCTATTTTTATAGGTTAATGTCATGATAATAA
TGGTTTCTTAGACGTCAGGTGGCACTTTTCGGGGAAATGTGCGCGGAACCCCTATTTGTTTATTTTTCTA
AATACATTCAAATATGTATCCGCTCATGAGACAATAACCCTGATAAATGCTTCAATAATATTGAAAAAGG
AAGAGTATGAGTATTCAACATTTCCGTGTCGCCCTTATTCCCTTTTTTGCGGCATTTTGCCTTCCTGTTT
TTGCTCACCCAGAAACGCTGGTGAAAGTAAAAGATGCTGAAGATCAGTTGGGTGCACGAGTGGGTTACAT
CGAACTGGATCTCAACAGCGGTAAGATCCTTGAGAGTTTTCGCCCCGAAGAACGTTTTCCAATGATGAGC
ACTTTTAAAGTTCTGCTATGTGGCGCGGTATTATCCCGTATTGACGCCGGGCAAGAGCAACTCGGTCGCC
GCATACACTATTCTCAGAATGACTTGGTTGAGTACTCACCAGTCACAGAAAAGCATCTTACGGATGGCAT
GACAGTAAGAGAATTATGCAGTGCTGCCATAACCATGAGTGATAACACTGCGGCCAACTTACTTCTGACA
ACGATCGGAGGACCGAAGGAGCTAACCGCTTTTTTGCACAACATGGGGGATCATGTAACTCGCCTTGATC
GTTGGGAACCGGAGCTGAATGAAGCCATACCAAACGACGAGCGTGACACCACGATGCCTGTAGCAATGGC
AACAACGTTGCGCAAACTATTAACTGGCGAACTACTTACTCTAGCTTCCCGGCAACAATTAATAGACTGG
ATGGAGGCGGATAAAGTTGCAGGACCACTTCTGCGCTCGGCCCTTCCGGCTGGCTGGTTTATTGCTGATA
AATCTGGAGCCGGTGAGCGTGGGTCTCGCGGTATCATTGCAGCACTGGGGCCAGATGGTAAGCCCTCCCG
TATCGTAGTTATCTACACGACGGGGAGTCAGGCAACTATGGATGAACGAAATAGACAGATCGCTGAGATA
GGTGCCTCACTGATTAAGCATTGGTAACTGTCAGACCAAGTTTACTCATATATACTTTAGATTGATTTAA
AACTTCATTTTTAATTTAAAAGGATCTAGGTGAAGATCCTTTTTGATAATCTCATGACCAAAATCCCTTA
ACGTGAGTTTTCGTTCCACTGAGCGTCAGACCCCGTAGAAAAGATCAAAGGATCTTCTTGAGATCCTTTT
TTTCTGCGCGTAATCTGCTGCTTGCAAACAAAAAAACCACCGCTACCAGCGGTGGTTTGTTTGCCGGATC
AAGAGCTACCAACTCTTTTTCCGAAGGTAACTGGCTTCAGCAGAGCGCAGATACCAAATACTGTTCTTCT
AGTGTAGCCGTAGTTAGGCCACCACTTCAAGAACTCTGTAGCACCGCCTACATACCTCGCTCTGCTAATC
CTGTTACCAGTGGCTGCTGCCAGTGGCGATAAGTCGTGTCTTACCGGGTTGGACTCAAGACGATAGTTAC
CGGATAAGGCGCAGCGGTCGGGCTGAACGGGGGGTTCGTGCACACAGCCCAGCTTGGAGCGAACGACCTA
CACCGAACTGAGATACCTACAGCGTGAGCTATGAGAAAGCGCCACGCTTCCCGAAGGGAGAAAGGCGGAC
AGGTATCCGGTAAGCGGCAGGGTCGGAACAGGAGAGCGCACGAGGGAGCTTCCAGGGGGAAACGCCTGGT
ATCTTTATAGTCCTGTCGGGTTTCGCCACCTCTGACTTGAGCGTCGATTTTTGTGATGCTCGTCAGGGGG
GCGGAGCCTATGGAAAAACGCCAGCAACGCGGCCTTTTTACGGTTCCTGGCCTTTTGCTGGCCTTTTGCT
CACATGTTCTTTCCTGCGTTATCCCCTGATTCTGTGGATAACCGTATTACCGCCTTTGAGTGAGCTGATA
CCGCTCGCCGCAGCCGAACGACCGAGCGCAGCGAGTCAGTGAGCGAGGAAGCGGAAGAGCGCCCAATACG
CAAACCGCCTCTCCCCGCGCGTTGGCCGATTCATTAATGCAGCTGGCACGACAGGTTTCCCGACTGGAAA
GCGGGCAGTGAGCGCAACGCAATTAATGTGAGTTAGCTCACTCATTAGGCACCCCAGGCTTTACACTTTA
TGCTTCCGGCTCGTATGTTGTGTGGAATTGTGAGCGGATAACAATTTCACACAGGAAACAGCTATGACCA
TGATTACGCCAAGCTGTAAGTTTAAACATGATCTTACTAACTAACTATTCTCATTTAAATTTTCAGAGCT
TAAAAATGGCTGAAATCACTCACAACGATGGATACGCTAACAACTTGGAAATGAAAT
